>Addgene plasmid #100894 | SGL40C.EFS.E2Crimson | addgene full sequence | sequence record 341228 | Addgene NGS Result
TCACATGTTCTTTCCTGCGTTATCCCCTGATTCTGTGGATAACCGTATTACCGCCTTTGAGTGAGCTGAT
ACCGCTCGCCGCAGCCGAACGACCGAGCGCAGCGAGTCAGTGAGCGAGGAAGCGGAAGAGCGCCCAATAC
GCAAACCGCCTCTCCCCGCGCGTTGGCCGATTCATTAATGCAGCTGGCACGACAGGTTTCCCGACTGGAA
AGCGGGCAGTGAGCGCAACGCAATTAATGTGAGTTAGCTCACTCATTAGGCACCCCAGGCTTTACACTTT
ATGCTTCCGGCTCGTATGTTGTGTGGAATTGTGAGCGGATAACAATTTCACACAGGAAACAGCTATGACC
ATGATTACGCCAAGCGCGCAATTAACCCTCACTAAAGGGAACAAAAGCTGGAGCTGCAAGCGGTACCGTC
GACCTGCAGGTTGACATTGATTATTGACTAGTTATTAATAGTAATCAATTACGGGGTCATTAGTTCATAG
CCCATATATGGAGTTCCGCGTTACATAACTTACGGTAAATGGCCCGCCTGGCTGACCGCCCAACGACCCC
CGCCCATTGACGTCAATAATGACGTATGTTCCCATAGTAACGCCAATAGGGACTTTCCATTGACGTCAAT
GGGTGGAGTATTTACGGTAAACTGCCCACTTGGCAGTACATCAAGTGTATCATATGCCAAGTACGCCCCC
TATTGACGTCAATGACGGTAAATGGCCCGCCTGGCATTATGCCCAGTACATGACCTTATGGGACTTTCCT
ACTTGGCAGTACATCTACGTATTAGTCATCGCTATTACCATGGCGCGCCATGCAGGGCCTGAAATAACCT
CTGAAAGAGGAACTTGGTTAGGTACCTTCTGAGGCGGAAAGAACCAGCTGTGGAATGTGTGTCAGTTAGG
GTGTGGAAAGTCCCCAGGCTCCCCAGCAGGCAGAAGTATGCAAAGCATGCATCTCAATTAGTCAGCAACC
AGGTGTGGAAAGTCCCCAGGCTCCCCAGCAGGCAGAAGTATGCAAAGCATGCATCTCAATTAGTCAGCAA
CCATAGTCCCTTAAGAGGCGCGCCTTAATGTAGTCTTATGCAATACTCTTGTAGTCTTGCAACATGGTAA
CGATGAGTTAGCAACATGCCTTACAAGGAGAGAAAAAGCACCGTGCATGCCGATTGGTGGAAGTAAGGTG
GTACGATCGTGCCTTATTAGGAAGGCAACAGACGGGTCTGACATGGATTGGACGAACCACTGAATTGCCG
CATTGCAGAGATATTGTATTTAAGTGCCTAGCTCGATACATAAACGGGTCTCTCTGGTTAGACCAGATCT
GAGCCTGGGAGCTCTCTGGCTAACTAGGGAACCCACTGCTTAAGCCTCAATAAAGCTTGCCTTGAGTGCT
TCAAGTAGTGTGTGCCCGTCTGTTGTGTGACTCTGGTAACTAGAGATCCCTCAGACCCTTTTAGTCAGTG
TGGAAAATCTCTAGCAGTGGCGCCCGAACAGGGACTTGAAAGCGAAAGGGAAACCAGAGGAGCTCTCTCG
ACGCAGGACTCGGCTTGCTGAAGCGCGCACGGCAAGAGGCGAGGGGCGGCGACTGGTGAGTACGCCAAAA
ATTTTGACTAGCGGAGGCTAGAAGGAGAGAGATGGGTGCGAGAGCGTCAGTATTAAGCGGGGGAGAATTA
GATCGCGATGGGAAAAAATTCGGTTAAGGCCAGGGGGAAAGAAAAAATATAAATTAAAACATATAGTATG
GGCAAGCAGGGAGCTAGAACGATTCGCAGTTAATCCTGGCCTGTTAGAAACATCAGAAGGCTGTAGACAA
ATACTGGGACAGCTACAACCATCCCTTCAGACAGGATCAGAAGAACTTAGATCATTATATAATACAGTAG
CAACCCTCTATTGTGTGCATCAAAGGATAGAGATAAAAGACACCAAGGAAGCTTTAGACAAGATAGAGGA
AGAGCAAAACAAAAGTAAGACCACCGCACAGCAAGCGGCCGCTGATCTTCAGACCTGGAGGAGGAGATAT
GAGGGACAATTGGAGAAGTGAATTATATAAATATAAAGTAGTAAAAATTGAACCATTAGGAGTAGCACCC
ACCAAGGCAAAGAGAAGAGTGGTGCAGAGAGAAAAAAGAGCAGTGGGAATAGGAGCTTTGTTCCTTGGGT
TCTTGGGAGCAGCAGGAAGCACTATGGGCGCAGCGTCAATGACGCTGACGGTACAGGCCAGACAATTATT
GTCTGGTATAGTGCAGCAGCAGAACAATTTGCTGAGGGCTATTGAGGCGCAACAGCATCTGTTGCAACTC
ACAGTCTGGGGCATCAAGCAGCTCCAGGCAAGAATCCTGGCTGTGGAAAGATACCTAAAGGATCAACAGC
TCCTGGGGATTTGGGGTTGCTCTGGAAAACTCATTTGCACCACTGCTGTGCCTTGGAATGCTAGTTGGAG
TAATAAATCTCTGGAACAGATTTGGAATCACACGACCTGGATGGAGTGGGACAGAGAAATTAACAATTAC
ACAAGCTTAATACACTCCTTAATTGAAGAATCGCAAAACCAGCAAGAAAAGAATGAACAAGAATTATTGG
AATTAGATAAATGGGCAAGTTTGTGGAATTGGTTTAACATAACAAATTGGCTGTGGTATATAAAATTATT
CATAATGATAGTAGGAGGCTTGGTAGGTTTAAGAATAGTTTTTGCTGTACTTTCTATAGTGAATAGAGTT
AGGCAGGGATATTCACCATTATCGTTTCAGACCCACCTCCCAACCCCGAGGGGACCCGACAGGCCCGAAG
GAATAGAAGAAGAAGGTGGAGAGAGAGACAGAGACAGATCCATTCGATTAGTGAACGGATCGGCACTGCG
TGCGCCAATTCTGCAGACAAATGGCAGTATTCATCCACAATTTTAAAAGAAAAGGGGGGATTGGGGGGTA
CAGTGCAGGGGAAAGAATAGTAGACATAATAGCAACAGACATACAAACTAAAGAATTACAAAAACAAATT
ACAAAAATTCAAAATTTTCGGGTTTATTACAGGGACAGCAGAGATCCAGTTTGGTTAATTAAGGTACCGA
GGGCCTATTTCCCATGATTCCTTCATATTTGCATATACGATACAAGGCTGTTAGAGAGATAATTAGAATT
AATTTGACTGTAAACACAAAGATATTAGTACAAAATACGTGACGTAGAAAGTAATAATTTCTTGGGTAGT
TTGCAGTTTTAAAATTATGTTTTAAAATGGACTATCATATGCTTACCGTAACTTGAAAGTATTTCGATTT
CTTGGCTTTATATATCTTGTGGAAAGGACGAAACACCGGAGACGTATGTCGACAACTCGTCTCTGTTTAA
GAGCTATGCTGGAAACAGCATAGCAAGTTTAAATAAGGCTAGTCCGTTATCAACTTGAAAAAGTGGCACC
GAGTCGGTGCTTTTTTGAATTCTCCTCTAGAACTCGAGTGGCTCCGGTGCCCGTCAGTGGGCAGAGCGCA
CATCGCCCACAGTCCCCGAGAAGTTGGGGGGAGGGGTCGGCAATTGAACCGGTGCCTAGAGAAGGTGGCG
CGGGGTAAACTGGGAAAGTGATGTCGTGTACTGGCTCCGCCTTTTTCCCGAGGGTGGGGGAGAACCGTAT
ATAAGTGCAGTAGTCGCCGTGAACGTTCTTTTTCGCAACGGGTTTGCCGCCAGAACACAGGTGTCGTGAC
GCGGGATCCGCCACCATGGATAGCACTGAGAACGTCATCAAGCCCTTCATGCGCTTCAAGGTGCACATGG
AGGGCTCCGTGAACGGCCACGAGTTCGAGATCGAGGGCGTGGGCGAGGGCAAGCCCTACGAGGGCACCCA
GACCGCCAAGCTGCAAGTGACCAAGGGCGGCCCCCTGCCCTTCGCCTGGGACATCCTGTCCCCCCAGTTC
TTCTACGGCTCCAAGGCGTACATCAAGCACCCCGCCGACATCCCCGACTACCTCAAGCAGTCCTTCCCCG
AGGGCTTCAAGTGGGAGCGCGTGATGAACTTCGAGGACGGCGGCGTGGTGACCGTGACCCAGGACTCCTC
CCTGCAGGACGGCACCCTCATCTACCACGTGAAGTTCATCGGCGTGAACTTCCCCTCCGACGGCCCCGTA
ATGCAGAAGAAGACTCTGGGCTGGGAGCCCTCCACTGAGCGCAACTACCCCCGCGACGGCGTGCTGAAGG
GCGAGAACCACATGGCGCTGAAGCTGAAGGGCGGCGGCCACTACCTGTGTGAGTTCAAGTCCATCTACAT
GGCCAAGAAGCCCGTGAAGCTGCCCGGCTACCACTACGTGGACTACAAGCTCGACATCACCTCCCACAAC
GAGGACTACACCGTGGTGGAGCAGTACGAGCGCGCCGAGGCCCGCCACCACCTGTTCCAGTAGTGTACAA
CGCGTTAAGTCGACAATCAACCTCTGGATTACAAAATTTGTGAAAGATTGACTGGTATTCTTAACTATGT
TGCTCCTTTTACGCTATGTGGATACGCTGCTTTAATGCCTTTGTATCATGCTATTGCTTCCCGTATGGCT
TTCATTTTCTCCTCCTTGTATAAATCCTGGTTGCTGTCTCTTTATGAGGAGTTGTGGCCCGTTGTCAGGC
AACGTGGCGTGGTGTGCACTGTGTTTGCTGACGCAACCCCCACTGGTTGGGGCATTGCCACCACCTGTCA
GCTCCTTTCCGGGACTTTCGCTTTCCCCCTCCCTATTGCCACGGCGGAACTCATCGCCGCCTGCCTTGCC
CGCTGCTGGACAGGGGCTCGGCTGTTGGGCACTGACAATTCCGTGGTGTTGTCGGGGAAATCATCGTCCT
TTCCTTGGCTGCTCGCCTGTGTTGCCACCTGGATTCTGCGCGGGACGTCCTTCTGCTACGTCCCTTCGGC
CCTCAATCCAGCGGACCTTCCTTCCCGCGGCCTGCTGCCGGCTCTGCGGCCTCTTCCGCGTCTTCGCCTT
CGCCCTCAGACGAGTCGGATCTCCCTTTGGGCCGCCTCCCCGCGTCGACTTTAAGACCAATGACTTACAA
GGCAGCTGTAGATCTTAGCCACTTTTTAAAAGAAAAGGGGGGACTGGAAGGGCTAATTCACTCCCAACGA
AGACAAGATCTGCTTTTTGCTTGTACTGGGTCTCTCTGGTTAGACCAGATCTGAGCCTGGGAGCTCTCTG
GCTAACTAGGGAACCCACTGCTTAAGCCTCAATAAAGCTTGCCTTGAGTGCTTCAAGTAGTGTGTGCCCG
TCTGTTGTGTGACTCTGGTAACTAGAGATCCCTCAGACCCTTTTAGTCAGTGTGGAAAATCTCTAGCAGT
ACGTATAGTAGTTCATGTCATCTTATTATTCAGTATTTATAACTTGCAAAGAAATGAATATCAGAGAGTG
AGAGGAACTTGTTTATTGCAGCTTATAATGGTTACAAATAAAGCAATAGCATCACAAATTTCACAAATAA
AGCATTTTTTTCACTGCATTCTAGTTGTGGTTTGTCCAAACTCATCAATGTATCTTATCATGTCTGGCTC
TAGCTATCCCGCCCCTAACTCCGCCCATCCCGCCCCTAACTCCGCCCAGTTCCGCCCATTCTCCGCCCCA
TGGCTGACTAATTTTTTTTATTTATGCAGAGGCCGAGGCCGCCTCGGCCTCTGAGCTATTCCAGAAGTAG
TGAGGAGGCTTTTTTGGAGGCCTAGGGACGTACCCAATTCGCCCTATAGTGAGTCGTATTACGCGCGCTC
ACTGGCCGTCGTTTTACAACGTCGTGACTGGGAAAACCCTGGCGTTACCCAACTTAATCGCCTTGCAGCA
CATCCCCCTTTCGCCAGCTGGCGTAATAGCGAAGAGGCCCGCACCGATCGCCCTTCCCAACAGTTGCGCA
GCCTGAATGGCGAATGGG
[124 nt withheld, positions 5899-6022]
C
[91 nt withheld, positions 6024-6114]
A
[49 nt withheld, positions 6116-6164]
CCTTTGACGTTGGAGTCCACGTTCTTT
[37 nt withheld, positions 6192-6228]
ACCCTATCTCGGTCTATTCTTTTGATTTATAAGGGATTTTGCCGATTTCGGCCTATTGGTTAAAAAATGA
GCTGATTTAACAAAAATTTAACGCGAATTTTAACAAAATATTAACGCTTACAATTTAGGTGGCACTTTTC
GGGGAAATGTGCGCGGAACCCCTATTTGTTTATTTTTCTAAATACATTCAAATATGTATCCGCTCATGAG
ACAATAACCCTGATAAATGCTTCAATAATATTGAAAAAGGAAGAGTATGAGTATTCAACATTTCCGTGTC
GCCCTTATTCCCTTTTTTGCGGCATTTTGCCTTCCTGTTTTTGCTCACCCAGAAACGCTGGTGAAAGTAA
AAGATGCTGAAGATCAGTTGGGTGCACGAGTGGGTTACATCGAACTGGATCTCAACAGCGGTAAGATCCT
TGAGAGTTTTCGCCCCGAAGAACGTTTTCCAATGATGAGCACTTTTAAAGTTCTGCTATGTGGCGCGGTA
TTATCCCGTATTGACGCCGGGCAAGAGCAACTCGGTCGCCGCATACACTATTCTCAGAATGACTTGGTTG
AGTACTCACCAGTCACAGAAAAGCATCTTACGGATGGCATGACAGTAAGAGAATTATGCAGTGCTGCCAT
AACCATGAGTGATAACACTGCGGCCAACTTACTTCTGACAACGATCGGAGGACCGAAGGAGCTAACCGCT
TTTTTGCACAACATGGGGGATCATGTAACTCGCCTTGATCGTTGGGAACCGGAGCTGAATGAAGCCATAC
CAAACGACGAGCGTGACACCACGATGCCTGTAGCAATGGCAACAACGTTGCGCAAACTATTAACTGGCGA
ACTACTTACTCTAGCTTCCCGGCAACAATTAATAGACTGGATGGAGGCGGATAAAGTTGCAGGACCACTT
CTGCGCTCGGCCCTTCCGGCTGGCTGGTTTATTGCTGATAAATCTGGAGCCGGTGAGCGTGGGTCTCGCG
GTATCATTGCAGCACTGGGGCCAGATGGTAAGCCCTCCCGTATCGTAGTTATCTACACGACGGGGAGTCA
GGCAACTATGGATGAACGAAATAGACAGATCGCTGAGATAGGTGCCTCACTGATTAAGCATTGGTAACTG
TCAGACCAAGTTTACTCATATATACTTTAGATTGATTTAAAACTTCATTTTTAATTTAAAAGGATCTAGG
TGAAGATCCTTTTTGATAATCTCATGACCAAAATCCCTTAACGTGAGTTTTCGTTCCACTGAGCGTCAGA
CCCCGTAGAAAAGATCAAAGGATCTTCTTGAGATCCTTTTTTTCTGCGCGTAATCTGCTGCTTGCAAACA
AAAAAACCACCGCTACCAGCGGTGGTTTGTTTGCCGGATCAAGAGCTACCAACTCTTTTTCCGAAGGTAA
CTGGCTTCAGCAGAGCGCAGATACCAAATACTGTTCTTCTAGTGTAGCCGTAGTTAGGCCACCACTTCAA
GAACTCTGTAGCACCGCCTACATACCTCGCTCTGCTAATCCTGTTACCAGTGGCTGCTGCCAGTGGCGAT
AAGTCGTGTCTTACCGGGTTGGACTCAAGACGATAGTTACCGGATAAGGCGCAGCGGTCGGGCTGAACGG
GGGGTTCGTGCACACAGCCCAGCTTGGAGCGAACGACCTACACCGAACTGAGATACCTACAGCGTGAGCT
ATGAGAAAGCGCCACGCTTCCCGAAGGGAGAAAGGCGGACAGGTATCCGGTAAGCGGCAGGGTCGGAACA
GGAGAGCGCACGAGGGAGCTTCCAGGGGGAAACGCCTGGTATCTTTATAGTCCTGTCGGGTTTCGCCACC
TCTGACTTGAGCGTCGATTTTTGTGATGCTCGTCAGGGGGGCGGAGCCTATGGAAAAACGCCAGCAACGC
GGCCTTTTTACGGTTCCTGGCCTTTTGCTGGCCTTTTGC
Features (pLannotate 1.2.2; 30 found; start..end, strand, type, name):
      1..128     +  rep_origin     RSF ori (fragment): Plasmids containing the RSF 1030 origin of replication can be propagated in E. coli cells that contain additional plasmids with compatible origins.
    130..222     +  CDS            lacI (fragment): lac repressor; lacI; The lac repressor binds to the lac operator to inhibit transcription in E. coli. This inhibition can be relieved by adding lactose or isopropyl-β-D-thiogalactopyranoside (IPTG).
    235..256     +  protein_bind   CAP binding site: CAP binding activates transcription in the presence of cAMP. E. coli catabolite activator protein
    271..301     +  promoter       lac promoter: promoter for the E. coli lac operon
    309..325     +  protein_bind   lac operator: The lac repressor binds to the lac operator to inhibit transcription in E. coli. This inhibition can be relieved by adding lactose or isopropyl-β-D-thiogalactopyranoside (IPTG). lac repressor encoded by lacI
    370..388     +  promoter       T3 promoter: promoter for bacteriophage T3 RNA polymerase
    433..812     +  enhancer       CMV enhancer: human cytomegalovirus immediate early enhancer
    869..1060    +  promoter       SV40 promoter (fragment): SV40 enhancer and early promoter
   1079..1305    +  promoter       RSV promoter: Rous sarcoma virus enhancer/promoter
   1306..1486    +  LTR            5' LTR (truncated): truncated 5' long terminal repeat (LTR) from HIV-1
   1533..1658    +  misc_feature   HIV-1 Ψ: packaging signal of human immunodeficiency virus type 1
   1642..2005    +  CDS            HIV-1 gag (fragment): gag protein from human immunodeficiency virus 1; gag
   2151..2384    +  misc_feature   RRE: The Rev response element (RRE) of HIV-1 allows for Rev-dependent mRNA export from the nucleus to the cytoplasm.
   2761..2861    +  CDS            Rev (fragment): human immunodeficiency virus 1 (HIV-1) Rev protein; rev; enhances nuclear export of unspliced and incompletely spliced viral mRNAs
   2911..3028    +  misc_feature   cPPT/CTS: central polypurine tract and central termination sequence of HIV-1
   3079..3319    +  promoter       U6 promoter: RNA polymerase III promoter for human U6 snRNA
   3373..3440    +  misc_RNA       tracrRNA (fragment): trans-activating CRISPR RNA for the Streptococcus pyogenes CRISPR/Cas9 system
   3489..3700    +  promoter       EF-1α core promoter: core promoter for human elongation factor EF-1α
   3726..4403    +  CDS            E2-Crimson: far-red noncytotoxic tetrameric variant of DsRed fluorescent protein (Strack et al., 2009) mammalian codon-optimized
   4425..5013    +  misc_feature   WPRE: woodchuck hepatitis virus posttranscriptional regulatory element
   5064..5083    +  misc_feature   cPPT/CTS (fragment): central polypurine tract and central termination sequence of HIV-1
   5085..5318    +  LTR            3' LTR (ΔU3): self-inactivating 3' long terminal repeat (LTR) from HIV-1
   5396..5517    +  polyA_signal   SV40 poly(A) signal: SV40 polyadenylation signal
   5557..5692    +  rep_origin     SV40 ori: SV40 origin of replication
   5713..5731    -  promoter       T7 promoter: promoter for bacteriophage T7 RNA polymerase
   5739..5894    +  CDS            lacZα (fragment): LacZα fragment of β-galactosidase; lacZ fragment
   5899..6327    +  rep_origin     f1 ori (sequence partly withheld): f1 bacteriophage origin of replication; arrow indicates direction of (+) strand synthesis
   6380..6484    +  promoter       AmpR promoter: bla
   6485..7345    +  CDS            AmpR: β-lactamase; bla; confers resistance to ampicillin, carbenicillin, and related antibiotics
   7516..8104    +  rep_origin     ori: high-copy-number ColE1/pMB1/pBR322/pUC origin of replication
