[The description below was written by a language model from this plasmid's Addgene catalogue record and pLannotate feature annotations shown in this document.]
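Description:
SGL40C.EFS.E2Crimson is a self-inactivating, HIV-1-derived lentiviral vector built on the SIN40C backbone for delivering a CRISPR single guide RNA together with a far-red fluorescent marker. In bacteria it is maintained through a high-copy ColE1/pUC-type origin and selected with ampicillin via the bla gene. An f1 origin and remnants of a lacZα/lac promoter cloning-vector scaffold with T3 and T7 promoters are also annotated. The depositor notes that the plasmid is prone to recombination between its LTRs, so isolates should be checked for integrity.

The viral genome is transcribed in packaging cells from a chimeric upstream region, annotated as CMV enhancer, an SV40 promoter fragment and the RSV promoter, fused to a truncated 5' LTR. This arrangement removes the need for Tat. It is followed by the Ψ packaging signal with a gag fragment, the Rev response element for Rev-dependent nuclear export, and the cPPT/CTS. The 3' LTR carries the ΔU3 deletion, which inactivates LTR promoter activity after integration, and an SV40 polyadenylation signal and SV40 origin lie downstream.

The payload comprises two expression units. A human U6 RNA polymerase III promoter precedes a Streptococcus pyogenes Cas9 guide scaffold (annotated as a tracrRNA fragment). The guide position is recorded as empty, so users clone in their own spacer. Downstream, the short EF-1α core promoter (EFS) drives mammalian codon-optimized E2-Crimson, and a WPRE enhances transcript expression. No Cas9 is encoded, so the nuclease must be supplied separately. The fluorescent protein allows transduced cells to be identified or sorted in sgRNA-based gene-editing experiments.
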