Addgene plasmid #100894: SGL40C.EFS.E2Crimson
Purpose: Lentiviral gRNA delivery
Depositing lab: Dirk Heckl. Depositing organization: Medizinische Hochschule Hannover. Publication: Refined sgRNA efficacy prediction improves large- and small-scale CRISPR-Cas9 applications. Labuhn M, Adams FF, Ng M, Knoess S, Schambach A, Charpentier EM, Schwarzer A, Mateo JL, Klusmann JH, Heckl D. Nucleic Acids Res. 2018 Feb 16;46(3):1375-1385. doi: 10.1093/nar/gkx1268. PubMed 29267886.
Backbone
  Vector backbone: SIN40C
Growth in bacteria
  Bacterial resistance: Ampicillin, 100 μg/mL
  Growth temperature: 30°C
  Growth strain: NEB Stable
  Copy number: High Copy
  Growth instructions: Screen multiple colonies to ensure that you have isolated the full, intact plasmid.
Gene/Insert
  Gene/Insert name: E2Crimson
  gRNA/shRNA sequence: gRNA (empty)
Terms and licenses: Academic/Nonprofit Terms; Industry Terms: Not Available to Industry
Depositor comments: Please note that this plasmid is prone to recombination at the LTR sites. We recommend screening multiple colonies to ensure that you have isolated the full, intact plasmid.
How to cite: SGL40C.EFS.E2Crimson was a gift from Dirk Heckl (Addgene plasmid # 100894)
